Addgene plasmid #62008: Sec61 beta pAcGFP-C1 (802)
Purpose: mammalian expression of GFP-Sec61 beta
Depositing lab: Eric Schirmer. Depositing organization: University of Edinburgh. Publication: System analysis shows distinct mechanisms and common principles of nuclear envelope protein dynamics. Zuleger N, Kelly DA, Richardson AC, Kerr AR, Goldberg MW, Goryachev AB, Schirmer EC. J Cell Biol. 2011 Apr 4;193(1):109-23. doi: 10.1083/jcb.201009068. Epub 2011 Mar 28. PubMed 21444689.
Backbone
  Vector backbone: pAcGFP-C1
  Backbone manufacturer: Clontech
  Vector type: Mammalian Expression
Growth in bacteria
  Bacterial resistance: Kanamycin, 50 μg/mL
  Growth temperature: 37°C
  Growth strain: DH5alpha
  Copy number: High Copy
Gene/Insert
  Gene/Insert name: Sec61 beta
  Species: H. sapiens (human)
  Entrez Gene: SEC61B
  Promoter: CMV
  Tag / fusion protein: AcGFP (N terminal on backbone)
  Cloning method: Restriction Enzyme; 5′ cloning site BglII (not destroyed); 3′ cloning site EcoRI (not destroyed)
  Sequencing primers: 5′ AcGFP1-F; 3′ SV40pA-R
Terms and licenses: Academic/Nonprofit Terms; Industry Terms: Not Available to Industry
How to cite: Sec61 beta pAcGFP-C1 (802) was a gift from Eric Schirmer (Addgene plasmid # 62008 ; http://n2t.net/addgene:62008 ; RRID:Addgene_62008)
