[The description below was written by a language model from this plasmid's Addgene catalogue record.]
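Description:
Sec61 beta pAcGFP-C1 (802) is a mammalian expression plasmid built on the commercial pAcGFP-C1 backbone, a vector designed for fusing a protein of interest to the C-terminus of AcGFP, a monomeric green fluorescent protein derived from Aequorea coerulescens. It is maintained in E. coli as a high-copy plasmid under kanamycin selection. No feature table accompanies the record, so other backbone elements such as the replication origin or any mammalian selection marker are not documented here. The use of an SV40 polyA reverse sequencing primer does suggest that an SV40 polyadenylation signal lies downstream of the insert.

The insert is human SEC61B, encoding the beta subunit of the Sec61 translocon, a small tail-anchored membrane protein of the endoplasmic reticulum. It was cloned by restriction digestion between the BglII and EcoRI sites of the multiple cloning site, both of which remain intact, which places it downstream of AcGFP. Transcription is driven by the CMV promoter, a strong constitutive promoter in most mammalian cell lines, yielding an AcGFP-Sec61 beta fusion with the fluorescent tag at the N-terminus. This orientation suits a tail-anchored protein because it leaves the C-terminal membrane anchor free.

The stated purpose is mammalian expression of GFP-Sec61 beta. Such fusions are commonly used as fluorescent markers of the ER membrane, which is continuous with the nuclear envelope, in live-cell imaging. The associated study concerned the dynamics of nuclear envelope proteins, which fits use of this construct as an ER membrane protein for imaging or mobility measurements, although the record does not specify its exact experimental role.
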