>Addgene plasmid #62008 | Sec61 beta pAcGFP-C1 (802) | addgene partial sequence | sequence record 102593 | sREACh-F 5'-gaccccaacgagaagcgcg-3'
GCCGCCGCCATCACCCACGGCATGGATGAGCTGTACAAGTCCGGACTCAGATCT
[288 nt withheld, positions 55-342]
TAGGAATTCTGCAGTCGACGGTACCGCGGGCCCGGGATCCACCGGATCTAGATAACTGATCATAATCAGC
CATACCACATTTGTAGAGGTTTTACTTGCTTTAAAAAACCTCCCACACCTCCCCCTGAACCTGAAACATA
AAATGAATGCAATTGTTGTTGTTAACTTGTTTATTGCAGCTTATAATGGTTACAAATAAAGCAATAGCAT
CACAAATTTCACAAATAAAGCATTTTTTTCACTGCATTCTAGTTGTGGTTTGTCCAAACTCATCAATGTA
TCTTAACGCGTAAATTGTAAGCGTTAATATTTTGTTAAAATTCGCGTTAAATTTTTGTTAAATCAGCTCA
TTTTTTAACCAATAGGCCGAAATCGGCAAAATCCCTTATAAATCAAAAGAATAGACCGAGATAGGGTTGA
GTGTTGTTCCAGTTTGGAACAAGAGTCCACTATTAAAGAACGTGGACTCCAACGTCAA
