>Addgene plasmid #62008 | Sec61 beta pAcGFP-C1 (802) | addgene partial sequence | sequence record 103117 | SV40pA-R 5'-GAAATTTGTGATGCTATTGC-3'
ACAACAACAATTGCATTCATTTTATGTTTCAGGTTCAGGGGGAGGTGTGGGAGGTTTTTTAAAGCAAGTA
AAACCTCTACAAATGTGGTATGGCTGATTATGATCAGTTATCTAGATCCGGTGGATCCCGGGCCCGCGGT
ACCGTCGACTGCAGAATTCCTA
[288 nt withheld, positions 163-450]
AGATCTGAGTCCGGACTTGTACAGCTCATCCATGCCGTGGGTGATGGCGGCGGCGGTCACGAAGCCGAAG
TAGATCATGTGATCGCGCTTCTCGTTGGGGTCCTTGGACAGGGCGCTCTGGGTGGACAGGTAGTGGTTAT
CGGGCAGCAGCACAGGGCCATCGCCGATGGGGGTATTCTGCTGGTAGTGGTCGGCCAGCTGCACGCTGCC
ATCCTCGATGTTGTGGCGGATCTTGAAGTTCACCTTGATGCCATTCTTGGCCTTGTCGGTCATGATGTAC
ACATTGTGGGCGTTGTAGTTGTACTCCATCTTATTGCCCAGGATGTTGCCATCCTCCTTGAAATCGGTGC
CGGTCAGCTCGATGCGATTCACCAGGGTATCGCCCTCGAACTTCACCTCGGCGCGCGACTTGTAGTTGCC
GTCATCCTCGAA
